>Addgene plasmid #179704 | CMVTO-mCherry-Kir2.1-HA-tevs-RXR | addgene full sequence | sequence record 357163 | Addgene NGS Result
GAGTAGTGCGCGAGCAAAATTTAAGCTACAACAAGGCAAGGCTTGACCGACAATTGCATGAAGAATCTGC
TTAGGGTTAGGCGTTTTGCGCTGCTTCGTACGGGCCAGATATACGCGTTGACATTGATTATTGACTAGTT
ATTAATAGTAATCAATTACGGGGTCATTAGTTCATAGCCCATATATGGAGTTCCGCGTTACATAACTTAC
GGTAAATGGCCCGCCTGGCTGACCGCCCAACGACCCCCGCCCATTGACGTCAATAATGACGTATGTTCCC
ATAGTAACGCCAATAGGGACTTTCCATTGACGTCAATGGGTGGAGTATTTACGGTAAACTGCCCACTTGG
CAGTACATCAAGTGTATCATATGCCAAGTACGCCCCCTATTGACGTCAATGACGGTAAATGGCCCGCCTG
GCATTATGCCCAGTACATGACCTTATGGGACTTTCCTACTTGGCAGTACATCTACGTATTAGTCATCGCT
ATTACCATGGTGATGCGGTTTTGGCAGTACATCAATGGGCGTGGATAGCGGTTTGACTCACGGGGATTTC
CAAGTCTCCACCCCATTGACGTCAATGGGAGTTTGTTTTGGCACCAAAATCAACGGGACTTTCCAAAATG
TCGTAACAACTCCGCCCCATTGACGCAAATGGGCGGTAGGCGTGTACGGTGGGAGGTCTATATAAGCAGA
GCTCTCCCTATCAGTGATAGAGATCTCCCTATCAGTGATAGAGATCGTCGACGAGCTCGTTTAGTGAACC
GTCAGATCGCCTGGAGACGCCATCCACGCTGTTTTGACCTCCATAGAAGACACCGGGACCGATCCAGCCT
CCGGACTCTAGCGTTTAAACTTAAGCTTCGCCACCGCTAGCATGGTGAGCAAGGGCGAGGAGGATAACAT
GGCCATCATCAAGGAGTTCATGCGCTTCAAGGTGCACATGGAGGGCTCCGTGAACGGCCACGAGTTCGAG
ATCGAGGGCGAGGGCGAGGGCCGCCCCTACGAGGGCACCCAGACCGCCAAGCTGAAGGTGACCAAGGGTG
GCCCCCTGCCCTTCGCCTGGGACATCCTGTCCCCTCAGTTCATGTACGGCTCCAAGGCCTACGTGAAGCA
CCCCGCCGACATTCCCGACTACTTGAAGCTGTCCTTCCCCGAGGGCTTCAAGTGGGAGCGCGTGATGAAC
TTCGAGGACGGCGGCGTGGTGACCGTGACCCAGGACTCCTCCCTGCAGGACGGCGAGTTCATCTACAAGG
TGAAGCTGCGCGGCACCAACTTCCCCTCCGACGGCCCCGTAATGCAGAAGAAGACCATGGGCTGGGAGGC
CTCCTCCGAGCGGATGTACCCCGAGGACGGCGCCCTGAAGGGCGAGATCAAGCAGAGGCTGAAGCTGAAG
GACGGCGGCCACTACGACGCTGAGGTCAAGACCACCTACAAGGCCAAGAAGCCCGTGCAGCTGCCCGGCG
CCTACAACGTCAACATCAAGTTGGACATCACCTCCCACAACGAGGACTACACCATCGTGGAACAGTACGA
ACGCGCCGAGGGCCGCCACTCCACCGGCGGCATGGACGAGCTGTACAAGTCTGGCGCCATGGGCAGTGTG
CGAACCAACCGCTACAGCATCGTCTCTTCAGAAGAAGACGGTATGAAGTTGGCCACCATGGCAGTTGCAA
ATGGCTTTGGGAACGGGAAGAGTAAAGTCCACACCCGACAACAGTGCAGGAGCCGCTTTGTGAAGAAAGA
TGGCCACTGTAATGTTCAGTTCATCAATGTGGGTGAGAAGGGGCAACGGTATCTCGCAGACATCTTCACC
ACGTGTGTGGACATTCGCTGGCGGTGGATGCTGGTTATCTTCTGCCTGGCTTTCGTCCTGTCATGGCTGT
TTTTTGGCTGTGTGTTTTGGTTGATAGCTCTGCTCCATGGGGACCTGGATGCATACCCATACGATGTTCC
AGATTACGCTTCCAAAGAGGGCAAGGCTTGTGTGTCCGAGGTCAACAGCTTCACGGCTGCCTTCCTCTTC
TCCATTGAGACCCAGACAACCATAGGCTATGGTTTCAGATGTGTCACGGATGAATGCCCAATTGCTGTTT
TCATGGTGGTGTTCCAGTCAATCGTGGGCTGCATCATAGATGCTTTCATCATTGGCGCAGTCATGGCCAA
GATGGCAAAGCCAAAGAAGAGAAACGAGACTCTTGTCTTCAGTCACAATGCCGTGATTGCCATGAGAGAC
GGCAAGCTGTGTTTGATGTGGCGAGTGGGCAATCTTCGGAAAAGCCACTTGGTGGAAGCTCATGTTCGAG
CACAGCTCCTCAAATCCAGAATTACTTCTGAAGGGGAGTATATCCCTCTGGATCAAATAGACATCAATGT
TGGGTTTGACAGTGGAATAGATCGTATATTTCTGGTGTCCCCAATCACTATAGTCCATGAAATAGATGAA
GACAGTCCTTTATATGATTTGAGTAAACAGGACATTGACAACGCAGACTTTGAAATCGTGGTCATACTGG
AAGGCATGGTGGAAGCCACTGCCATGACGACACAGTGCCGTAGCTCTTATCTAGCAAATGAAATCCTGTG
GGGCCACCGCTATGAGCCTGTGCTCTTTGAAGAGAAGCACTACTACAAAGTGGACTATTCCAGGTTCCAC
AAAACTTACGAAGTCCCCAACACTCCCCTTTGTAGTGCCAGAGACTTAGCAGAAAAGAAATATATCCTCT
CAAATGCAAATTCATTTTGCTATGAAAATGAAGTTGCCCTCACAAGCAAAGAGGAAGACGACAGTGAAAA
TGGAGTTCCAGAAAGCACTAGTACGGACACGCCCCCTGACATAGACCTTCACAACCAGGCAAGTGTACCT
CTAGAGCCCAGGCCCTTACGGCGAGAGTCGGAGATACTCGAGGGCGGGGGCTCGGGGCTCGAAAACTTGT
ACTTCCAGAGTGGCAGTGGAGGTACCAAGCACATCCTCTTCCGACGGAGGAGAAGGGGCTTCAGGCAGTA
GGGCCCGAACAAAAACTCATCTCAGAAGAGGATCTGAATAGCGCCGTCGACCATCATCATAATCATCATT
GAGTTTAAACCCGCTGATCAGCCTCGACTGTGCCTTCTAGTTGCCAGCCATCTGTTGTTTGCCCCTCCCC
CGTGCCTTCCTTGACCCTGGAAGGTGCCACTCCCACTGTCCTTTCCTAATAAAATGAGGAAATTGCATCG
CATTGTCTGAGTAGGTGTCATTCTATTCTGGGGGGTGGGGTGGGGCAGGACAGCAAGGGGGAGGATTGGG
AAGACAATAGCAGGCATGCTGGGGATGCGGTGGGCTCTATGGAGATCTATCGATGTTCTGGGGATGCGGT
GGGCTCTATGGCTTCTGAGGCGGAAAGAACCAGCTGGGGCTCTAGGGGGTATCCCC
[124 nt withheld, positions 3417-3540]
C
[91 nt withheld, positions 3542-3632]
AGGGTGATGGTTCACGTACCTAGAAGTTCCTATTCCGAAGTTCCTATTCTCTAGAAAGTATAGGAACTTC
CTTGGCCAAAAAGCCTGAACTCACCGCGACGTCTGTCGAGAAGTTTCTGATCGAAAAGTTCGACAGCGTC
TCCGACCTGATGCAGCTCTCGGAGGGCGAAGAATCTCGTGCTTTCAGCTTCGATGTAGGAGGGCGTGGAT
ATGTCCTGCGGGTAAATAGCTGCGCCGATGGTTTCTACAAAGATCGTTATGTTTATCGGCACTTTGCATC
GGCCGCGCTCCCGATTCCGGAAGTGCTTGACATTGGGGAATTCAGCGAGAGCCTGACCTATTGCATCTCC
CGCCGTGCACAGGGTGTCACGTTGCAAGACCTGCCTGAAACCGAACTGCCCGCTGTTCTGCAGCCGGTCG
CGGAGGCCATGGATGCGATCGCTGCGGCCGATCTTAGCCAGACGAGCGGGTTCGGCCCATTCGGACCGCA
AGGAATCGGTCAATACACTACATGGCGTGATTTCATATGCGCGATTGCTGATCCCCATGTGTATCACTGG
CAAACTGTGATGGACGACACCGTCAGTGCGTCCGTCGCGCAGGCTCTCGATGAGCTGATGCTTTGGGCCG
AGGACTGCCCCGAAGTCCGGCACCTCGTGCACGCGGATTTCGGCTCCAACAATGTCCTGACGGACAATGG
CCGCATAACAGCGGTCATTGACTGGAGCGAGGCGATGTTCGGGGATTCCCAATACGAGGTCGCCAACATC
TTCTTCTGGAGGCCGTGGTTGGCTTGTATGGAGCAGCAGACGCGCTACTTCGAGCGGAGGCATCCGGAGC
TTGCAGGATCGCCGCGGCTCCGGGCGTATATGCTCCGCATTGGTCTTGACCAACTCTATCAGAGCTTGGT
TGACGGCAATTTCGATGATGCAGCTTGGGCGCAGGGTCGATGCGACGCAATCGTCCGATCCGGAGCCGGG
ACTGTCGGGCGTACACAAATCGCCCGCAGAAGCGCGGCCGTCTGGACCGATGGCTGTGTAGAAGTACTCG
CCGATAGTGGAAACCGACGCCCCAGCACTCGTCCGAGGGCAAAGGAATAGCACGTACTACGAGATTTCGA
TTCCACCGCCGCCTTCTATGAAAGGTTGGGCTTCGGAATCGTTTTCCGGGACGCCGGCTGGATGATCCTC
CAGCGCGGGGATCTCATGCTGGAGTTCTTCGCCCACCCCAACTTGTTTATTGCAGCTTATAATGGTTACA
AATAAAGCAATAGCATCACAAATTTCACAAATAAAGCATTTTTTTCACTGCATTCTAGTTGTGGTTTGTC
CAAACTCATCAATGTATCTTATCATGTCTGTATACCGTCGACCTCTAGCTAGAGCTTGGCGTAATCATGG
TCATAGCTGTTTCCTGTGTGAAATTGTTATCCGCTCACAATTCCACACAACATACGAGCCGGAAGCATAA
AGTGTAAAGCCTGGGGTGCCTAATGAGTGAGCTAACTCACATTAATTGCGTTGCGCTCACTGCCCGCTTT
CCAGTCGGGAAACCTGTCGTGCCAGCTGCATTAATGAATCGGCCAACGCGCGGGGAGAGGCGGTTTGCGT
ATTGGGCGCTCTTCCGCTTCCTCGCTCACTGACTCGCTGCGCTCGGTCGTTCGGCTGCGGCGAGCGGTAT
CAGCTCACTCAAAGGCGGTAATACGGTTATCCACAGAATCAGGGGATAACGCAGGAAAGAACATGTGAGC
AAAAGGCCAGCAAAAGGCCAGGAACCGTAAAAAGGCCGCGTTGCTGGCGTTTTTCCATAGGCTCCGCCCC
CCTGACGAGCATCACAAAAATCGACGCTCAAGTCAGAGGTGGCGAAACCCGACAGGACTATAAAGATACC
AGGCGTTTCCCCCTGGAAGCTCCCTCGTGCGCTCTCCTGTTCCGACCCTGCCGCTTACCGGATACCTGTC
CGCCTTTCTCCCTTCGGGAAGCGTGGCGCTTTCTCATAGCTCACGCTGTAGGTATCTCAGTTCGGTGTAG
GTCGTTCGCTCCAAGCTGGGCTGTGTGCACGAACCCCCCGTTCAGCCCGACCGCTGCGCCTTATCCGGTA
ACTATCGTCTTGAGTCCAACCCGGTAAGACACGACTTATCGCCACTGGCAGCAGCCACTGGTAACAGGAT
TAGCAGAGCGAGGTATGTAGGCGGTGCTACAGAGTTCTTGAAGTGGTGGCCTAACTACGGCTACACTAGA
AGAACAGTATTTGGTATCTGCGCTCTGCTGAAGCCAGTTACCTTCGGAAAAAGAGTTGGTAGCTCTTGAT
CCGGCAAACAAACCACCGCTGGTAGCGGTGGTTTTTTTGTTTGCAAGCAGCAGATTACGCGCAGAAAAAA
AGGATCTCAAGAAGATCCTTTGATCTTTTCTACGGGGTCTGACGCTCAGTGGAACGAAAACTCACGTTAA
GGGATTTTGGTCATGAGATTATCAAAAAGGATCTTCACCTAGATCCTTTTAAATTAAAAATGAAGTTTTA
AATCAATCTAAAGTATATATGAGTAAACTTGGTCTGACAGTTACCAATGCTTAATCAGTGAGGCACCTAT
CTCAGCGATCTGTCTATTTCGTTCATCCATAGTTGCCTGACTCCCCGTCGTGTAGATAACTACGATACGG
GAGGGCTTACCATCTGGCCCCAGTGCTGCAATGATACCGCGAGACCCACGCTCACCGGCTCCAGATTTAT
CAGCAATAAACCAGCCAGCCGGAAGGGCCGAGCGCAGAAGTGGTCCTGCAACTTTATCCGCCTCCATCCA
GTCTATTAATTGTTGCCGGGAAGCTAGAGTAAGTAGTTCGCCAGTTAATAGTTTGCGCAACGTTGTTGCC
ATTGCTACAGGCATCGTGGTGTCACGCTCGTCGTTTGGTATGGCTTCATTCAGCTCCGGTTCCCAACGAT
CAAGGCGAGTTACATGATCCCCCATGTTGTGCAAAAAAGCGGTTAGCTCCTTCGGTCCTCCGATCGTTGT
CAGAAGTAAGTTGGCCGCAGTGTTATCACTCATGGTTATGGCAGCACTGCATAATTCTCTTACTGTCATG
CCATCCGTAAGATGCTTTTCTGTGACTGGTGAGTACTCAACCAAGTCATTCTGAGAATAGTGTATGCGGC
GACCGAGTTGCTCTTGCCCGGCGTCAATACGGGATAATACCGCGCCACATAGCAGAACTTTAAAAGTGCT
CATCATTGGAAAACGTTCTTCGGGGCGAAAACTCTCAAGGATCTTACCGCTGTTGAGATCCAGTTCGATG
TAACCCACTCGTGCACCCAACTGATCTTCAGCATCTTTTACTTTCACCAGCGTTTCTGGGTGAGCAAAAA
CAGGAAGGCAAAATGCCGCAAAAAAGGGAATAAGGGCGACACGGAAATGTTGAATACTCATACTCTTCCT
TTTTCAATATTATTGAAGCATTTATCAGGGTTATTGTCTCATGAGCGGATACATATTTGAATGTATTTAG
AAAAATAAACAAATAGGGGTTCCGCGCACATTTCCCCGAAAAGTGCCACCTGACGTCGACGGATCGGGAG
ATCTCCCGATCCCCTATGGTGCACTCTCAGTACAATCTGCTCTGATGCCGCATAGTTAAGCCAGTATCTG
CTCCCTGCTTGTGTGTTGGAGGTCGCT
Features (pLannotate 1.2.2; 23 found; start..end, strand, type, name):
    120..499     +  enhancer       CMV enhancer: human cytomegalovirus immediate early enhancer
    500..703     +  promoter       CMV promoter: human cytomegalovirus (CMV) immediate early promoter
    705..724     +  promoter       PLtetO-1 promoter (fragment): modified phage lambda PL promoter with tet operator sites (Lutz and Bujard, 1997)
    726..745     +  promoter       PLtetO-1 promoter (fragment): modified phage lambda PL promoter with tet operator sites (Lutz and Bujard, 1997)
    753..786     +  promoter       TRE3GV promoter (fragment): 3rd-generation Tet-responsive promoter that can be activated by binding of Tet-On® 3G, optimized for retroviral and lentiviral vectors
    882..1589    +  CDS            mCherry: mCherry is a basic (constitutively fluorescent) red fluorescent protein published in 2004, derived from Discosoma sp.. It is reported to be a very rapidly-maturing monomer with low acid sensitivity.
   1599..2906    +  CDS            KCNJ2: KCNJ2_HUMAN - Also known as IRK1. Experimental evidence at protein level: Swiss-Prot protein existence level 1. Probably participates in establishing action potential waveform and excitability of neuronal and muscle tissues. Inward rectifier potassium channels are characterized by a greater tendency to allow potassium to flow into the cell rather than out of it. Their voltage dependence is regulated by the concentration of extracellular potassium; as external potassium is raised, the voltage range of the channel opening shifts to more positive voltages. The inward rectification is mainly due t
   3108..3332    +  polyA_signal   bGH poly(A) signal: bovine growth hormone polyadenylation signal
   3348..3371    +  polyA_signal   bGH poly(A) signal (fragment): bovine growth hormone polyadenylation signal
   3375..3396    +  promoter       SV40 promoter (fragment): SV40 enhancer and early promoter
   3417..3650    +  rep_origin     f1 ori (fragment) (sequence partly withheld): f1 bacteriophage origin of replication; arrow indicates direction of (+) strand synthesis
   3655..3702    +  protein_bind   FRT: FLP-mediated recombination occurs in the 8-bp core sequence TCTAGAAA (Turan and Bode, 2011). FLP recombinase from the Saccharomyces cerevisiae 2μ plasmid
   3710..4732    +  CDS            HygR: aminoglycoside phosphotransferase from E. coli; aph(4)-Ia; confers resistance to hygromycin
   4742..4867    +  CDS            ble (fragment): BLE_KLEPN - Experimental evidence at protein level: Swiss-Prot protein existence level 1. Binding protein with a strong affinity to the bleomycin family of antibiotics. Binds to CL990; an antimitotic-antibiotic compound. From Klebsiella pneumoniae.
   4862..4983    +  polyA_signal   SV40 poly(A) signal: SV40 polyadenylation signal
   5056..5072    -  protein_bind   lac operator: The lac repressor binds to the lac operator to inhibit transcription in E. coli. This inhibition can be relieved by adding lactose or isopropyl-β-D-thiogalactopyranoside (IPTG). lac repressor encoded by lacI
   5080..5110    -  promoter       lac promoter: promoter for the E. coli lac operon
   5125..5146    -  protein_bind   CAP binding site: CAP binding activates transcription in the presence of cAMP. E. coli catabolite activator protein
   5159..5251    -  CDS            lacI (fragment): lac repressor; lacI; The lac repressor binds to the lac operator to inhibit transcription in E. coli. This inhibition can be relieved by adding lactose or isopropyl-β-D-thiogalactopyranoside (IPTG).
   5434..6022    -  rep_origin     ori: high-copy-number ColE1/pMB1/pBR322/pUC origin of replication
   6193..7053    -  CDS            AmpR: β-lactamase; bla; confers resistance to ampicillin, carbenicillin, and related antibiotics
   7054..7158    -  promoter       AmpR promoter: bla
   7217..7269    -  misc_feature   bom (fragment): basis of mobility region from pBR322
