[The description below was written by a language model from this plasmid's Addgene catalogue record and pLannotate feature annotations shown in this document.]
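Description:
CMVTO-mCherry-Kir2.1-HA-tevs-RXR is a 7.3 kb mammalian expression plasmid built on a CMVTO-FlpIn backbone. It is propagated in E. coli at high copy from a ColE1/pUC-type origin under ampicillin selection (AmpR with its bla promoter). Expression is driven by the human CMV immediate-early enhancer and promoter. This is followed directly by short tet operator-like fragments, consistent with the "TO" designation: such a promoter is constitutive in ordinary cells but repressible in cells expressing Tet repressor, and is relieved by tetracycline or doxycycline. Transcripts end at a bGH polyadenylation signal. Downstream lies an FRT site immediately followed by a hygromycin resistance coding sequence with no annotated promoter of its own, then an SV40 poly(A). This is the usual Flp-In arrangement, in which Flp-mediated integration into a genomic FRT landing pad places HygR behind a resident promoter, so that single-copy stable integrants can be selected.

The payload is a fusion of the red fluorescent protein mCherry to the N-terminus of Kir2.1 (annotated as human KCNJ2, an inward rectifier potassium channel; the catalogue lists the insert as synthetic). According to the name, the fusion continues with an HA epitope tag, a TEV protease cleavage site (tevs) and a C-terminal RXR motif. The feature table does not annotate these small elements separately. RXR is an arginine-based ER retention motif, so the design implies that the channel is held in the ER until TEV protease removes the motif and allows it to traffic to the cell surface. The stated purpose is a TEVP-inducible, mCherry-tagged Kir2.1 version of the RELEASE system for protease-controlled secretion and display of proteins. mCherry and HA would serve to follow localisation and detect the protein.
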