Addgene plasmid #179704: CMVTO-mCherry-Kir2.1-HA-tevs-RXR
Purpose: TEVP-inducible mCherry-conjugated Kir2.1 RELEASE
Depositing lab: Xiaojing Gao. Depositing organization: Stanford University. Publication: Protease-controlled secretion and display of intercellular signals. Vlahos AE, Kang J, Aldrete CA, Zhu R, Chong LS, Elowitz MB, Gao XJ. Nat Commun. 2022 Feb 17;13(1):912. doi: 10.1038/s41467-022-28623-y. PubMed 35177637.
Backbone
  Vector backbone: CMVTO-FlpIn
  Vector type: Mammalian Expression
Growth in bacteria
  Bacterial resistance: Ampicillin, 100 μg/mL
  Growth temperature: 37°C
  Growth strain: DH5alpha
  Copy number: High Copy
Gene/Insert
  Gene/Insert name: Kir2.1
  Species: Synthetic
Terms and licenses: Academic/Nonprofit Terms; Industry Terms: Not Available to Industry
How to cite: CMVTO-mCherry-Kir2.1-HA-tevs-RXR was a gift from Xiaojing Gao (Addgene plasmid # 179704 ; http://n2t.net/addgene:179704 ; RRID:Addgene_179704)
